Addgene plasmid #202988: Salsa-BC147-P2E3
Purpose: Expression of barcoded reporter plasmid for PRESTO-Salsa; EGFP/BC147
Depositing lab: Noah Palm. Depositing organization: Yale University. Publication: Highly multiplexed bioactivity screening reveals human and microbiota metabolome-GPCRome interactions. Chen H, Rosen CE, Gonzalez-Hernandez JA, Song D, Potempa J, Ring AM, Palm NW. Cell. 2023 Jul 6;186(14):3095-3110.e19. doi: 10.1016/j.cell.2023.05.024. Epub 2023 Jun 14. PubMed 37321219.
Backbone
  Vector backbone: pCER206
  Vector type: Mammalian Expression
Growth in bacteria
  Bacterial resistance: Ampicillin, 100 μg/mL
  Growth temperature: 37°C
  Growth strain: DH5alpha
  Copy number: High Copy
Gene/Insert
  Gene/Insert name: EGFP/BC147
  Species: Synthetic
  Insert size (bp): 730
  Promoter: Tet Response Element (TRE)
  Cloning method: Restriction Enzyme; 5′ cloning site BsrGI (not destroyed); 3′ cloning site HindIII (not destroyed)
  Sequencing primers: 5′ Custom primer (GAAGCGCGATCACATGG)
Terms and licenses: Academic/Nonprofit Terms; Industry Terms: Not Available to Industry
How to cite: Salsa-BC147-P2E3 was a gift from Noah Palm (Addgene plasmid # 202988 ; http://n2t.net/addgene:202988 ; RRID:Addgene_202988)
