[The description below was written by a language model from this plasmid's Addgene catalogue record and pLannotate feature annotations shown in this document.]
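Description:
Salsa-BC147-P2E3 is a 5.1 kb mammalian expression plasmid built on the pCER206 backbone. It is one member of a set of barcoded reporter plasmids for PRESTO-Salsa, a highly multiplexed assay for screening bioactive compounds against G protein-coupled receptors. It is propagated in E. coli as a high-copy plasmid through a ColE1/pUC-type origin and is selected with ampicillin via the β-lactamase gene and its native promoter. No mammalian selection marker is annotated. The short matches to lacI, a streptomycin phosphotransferase and SV40 large T antigen appear to be backbone remnants rather than functional genes.

The payload is a synthetic insert of about 730 bp, recorded as EGFP/BC147 and cloned between BsrGI and HindIII sites. It is under the control of a tetracycline response element. The feature table shows a bidirectional arrangement around the tetO array. On one side, a TRE3G-type promoter fragment faces a mammalian codon-optimized EGFP coding sequence, which is followed by a short polylinker region and an SV40 polyadenylation signal annotated on the opposite strand. On the other side, a minimal CMV promoter points toward a polylinker fragment, a rabbit β-globin intron, a piece of β-globin exon and the β-globin poly(A) signal, with no coding insert annotated there. The barcode BC147 is not annotated separately; given the cloning sites, it probably lies just downstream of EGFP in the transcribed region, though the record does not give its position.

Because transcription depends on a tetracycline-controlled transactivator binding the TRE, reporter output should reflect transactivator activity in the cell. The barcoded EGFP transcript would then give a sequence-readable signal distinguishable from other barcoded plasmids in a pool. The record does not state which receptor, if any, is paired with this barcode.
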