Features (pLannotate 1.2.2; 17 found; start..end, strand, type, name):
      2..55      +  CDS            lacI (fragment): lac repressor; lacI; The lac repressor binds to the lac operator to inhibit transcription in E. coli. This inhibition can be relieved by adding lactose or isopropyl-β-D-thiogalactopyranoside (IPTG).
    388..443     -  polyA_signal   β-globin poly(A) signal: rabbit β-globin polyadenylation signal (Gil and Proudfoot, 1987)
    518..640     -  CDS            HBB: HBB_COLGU - Experimental evidence at transcript level: Swiss-Prot protein existence level 2. Involved in oxygen transport from the lung to the various peripheral tissues. From Colobus guereza (Mantled guereza) (Eastern black-and-white colobus monkey).
    644..1216    -  intron         β-globin intron: intron from rabbit β-globin gene
   1312..1343    -  misc_feature   MCS (fragment): pUC18/19 multiple cloning site
   1437..1475    -  promoter       minimal CMV promoter: human cytomegalovirus (CMV) immediate early promoter
   1493..1708    -  protein_bind   tetracycline response element (fragment): contains seven copies of the tetracycline operator tetO tetracycline repressor TetR
   1708..1753    +  promoter       TRE3GV promoter (fragment): 3rd-generation Tet-responsive promoter that can be activated by binding of Tet-On® 3G, optimized for retroviral and lentiviral vectors
   1829..1856    +  misc_feature   MCS (fragment): pBluescript multiple cloning site
   1861..2580    +  CDS            EGFP: the original enhanced GFP (Yang et al., 1996) mammalian codon-optimized
   2591..2613    +  misc_feature   MCS (fragment): pBluescript multiple cloning site
   2627..2761    -  polyA_signal   SV40 poly(A) signal: SV40 polyadenylation signal
   2784..2867    -  CDS            large T antigen (fragment): large T antigen from SV40 (simian virus 40)
   2861..3091    -  CDS            str (fragment): STR_KLEPN - Protein inferred from homology: Swiss-Prot protein existence level 3. The aminoglycoside phosphotransferases achieve inactivation of their antibiotic substrates by phosphorylation. From Klebsiella pneumoniae.
   3210..3314    +  promoter       AmpR promoter: bla
   3315..4175    +  CDS            AmpR: β-lactamase; bla; confers resistance to ampicillin, carbenicillin, and related antibiotics
   4346..4934    +  rep_origin     ori: high-copy-number ColE1/pMB1/pBR322/pUC origin of replication
>Addgene plasmid #202988 | Salsa-BC147-P2E3 | addgene full sequence | sequence record 421347 | Addgene NGS Result
AGCGCCCAATACGCAAACCGCCTCTCCCCGCGCGTTGGCCGATTCATTAATGCAGTCGAGGGATCTCCAT
AAGAGAAGAGGGACAGCTATGACTGGGAGTAGTCAGGAGAGGAGGAAAAATCTGGCTAGTAAAACATGTA
AGGAAAATTTTAGGGATGTTAAAGAAAAAAATAACACAAAACAAAATATAAAAAAAATCTAACCTCAAGT
CAAGGCTTTTCTATGGAATAAGGAATGGACAGCAGGGGGCTGTTTCATATACTGATGACCTCTTTATAGC
CAACCTTTGTTCATGGCAGCCAGCATATGGGCATATGTTGCCAAACTCTAAACCAAATACTCATTCTGAT
GTTTTAAATGATTTGCCCTCCCATATGTCCTTCCGAGTGAGAGACACAAAAAATTCCAACACACTATTGC
AATGAAAATAAATTTCCTTTATTAGCCAGAAGTCAGATGCTCAAGGGGCTTCATGATGTCCCCATAATTT
TTGGCAGAGGGAAAAAGATCGATCTCAGTGGTATTTGTGAGCCAGGGCATTGGCCACACCAGCCACCACC
TTCTGATAGGCAGCCTGCACCTGAGGAGTGAATTCTTTGCCAAAATGATGAGACAGCACAACAACCAGCA
CGTTGCCCAGGAGCTGTAGGAAAGAGAAGAAGGCATGAACATGGTTAGCAGAGGGGCCCGGTTTGGACTC
AGAGTATTTTATCCTCATCTCAAACAGTGTATATCATTGTAACCATAAAGAGAAAGGCAGGATGATGACC
AGGGTGTAGTTGTTTCTACCAATAAGAATATTTCCACGCCAGCCAGAATTTATATGCAGAAATATTCTAC
CTTATCATTTAATTATAACAATTGTTCTCTAAAACTGTGCTGAAGTACAATATAATATACCCTGATTGCC
TTGAAAAAAAAGTGATTAGAGAAAGTACTTACAATCTGACAAATAAACAAAAGTGAATTTAAAAATTCGT
TACAAATGCAAGCTAAAGTTTAACGAAAAAGTTACAGAAAATGAAAAGAAAATAAGAGGAGACAATGGTT
GTCAACAGAGTAGAAAGTGAAAGAAACAAAATTATCATGAGGGTCCATGGTGATACAAGGGACATCTTCC
CATTCTAAACAACACCCTGAAAACTTTGCCCCCTCCATATAACATGAATTTTACAATAGCGAAAAAGAAA
GAACAATCAAGGGTCCCCAAACTCACCCTGAAGTTCTCAGCTCTAGAGATATCGTCGAGGCCGCGCTAGC
GTTTAAACTGTCGACCTTAATTAAGAGATCTGCTCGAGGCGCGTCAGCTGACTAGAGGATCCCCGGGTAC
CGAGCTCGAATTCGGGGCCGCGGAGGCTGGATCGGTCCCGGTGTCTTCTATGGAGGTCAAAACAGCGTGG
ATGGCGTCTCCAGGCGATCTGACGGTTCACTAAACGAGCTCTGCTTATATAGGCCTCCCACCGTACACGC
CTACCTCGACCCGGGTACCGAGCTCGACTTTCACTTTTCTCTATCACTGATAGGGAGTGGTAAACTCGAC
TTTCACTTTTCTCTATCACTGATAGGGAGTGGTAAACTCGACTTTCACTTTTCTCTATCACTGATAGGGA
GTGGTAAACTCGACTTTCACTTTTCTCTATCACTGATAGGGAGTGGTAAACTCGACTTTCACTTTTCTCT
ATCACTGATAGGGAGTGGTAAACTCGACCTATATAAGCAGAGCTCGTTTAGTGAACCGTCAGATCGCCTG
GAGACGCCATCCACGCTGTTTTGACCTCCATAGAAGACACCGGGACCGATCCAGCCTCCGCGGCCCCGAA
TTCCTGCAGCGGCCGCTCTAGAACTAGTGGATCCCCGCGGATGGTGAGCAAGGGCGAGGAGCTGTTCACC
GGGGTGGTGCCCATCCTGGTCGAGCTGGACGGCGACGTAAACGGCCACAAGTTCAGCGTGTCCGGCGAGG
GCGAGGGCGATGCCACCTACGGCAAGCTGACCCTGAAGTTCATCTGCACCACCGGCAAGCTGCCCGTGCC
CTGGCCCACCCTCGTGACCACCCTGACCTACGGCGTGCAGTGCTTCAGCCGCTACCCCGACCACATGAAG
CAGCACGACTTCTTCAAGTCCGCCATGCCCGAAGGCTACGTCCAGGAGCGCACCATCTTCTTCAAGGACG
ACGGCAACTACAAGACCCGCGCCGAGGTGAAGTTCGAGGGCGACACCCTGGTGAACCGCATCGAGCTGAA
GGGCATCGACTTCAAGGAGGACGGCAACATCCTGGGGCACAAGCTGGAGTACAACTACAACAGCCACAAC
GTCTATATCATGGCCGACAAGCAGAAGAACGGCATCAAGGTGAACTTCAAGATCCGCCACAACATCGAGG
ACGGCAGCGTGCAGCTCGCCGACCACTACCAGCAGAACACCCCCATCGGCGACGGCCCCGTGCTGCTGCC
CGACAACCACTACCTGAGCACCCAGTCCGCCCTGAGCAAAGACCCCAACGAGAAGCGCGATCACATGGTC
CTGCTGGAGTTCGTGACCGCCGCCGGGATCACTCTCGGCATGGACGAGCTGTACAAGTAAAATCGAGCGT
GAATTCGATATCAAGCTTGTCGACCTAGTTCTAGAGGATCCAGACATGATAAGATACATTGATGAGTTTG
GACAAACCACAACTAGAATGCAGTGAAAAAAATGCTTTATTTGTGAAATTTGTGATGCTATTGCTTTATT
TGTAACCATTATAAGCTGCAATAAACAAGTTAACAACAACAATTGCATTCATTTTATGTTTCAGGTTCAG
GGGGAGGTGTGGGAGGTTTTTTAAAGCAAGTAAAACCTCTACAAATGTGGTATGGCTGATTATGATCCTG
CAAGCCTCGTCGTCCTGGCCGGACCACGCTATCTGTGCAAGGTCCCCGGCCCCGGACGCGCGCTCCATGA
GCAGAGCGCCCGCCGCCGAGGCGAAGACTCGGGCGGCGCCCTGCCCGTCCCACCAGGTCAACAGGCGGTA
ACCGGCCTCTTCATCGGGAATGCGCGCGACCTTCAGCATCGCCGGCATGTCCCCCTGGCGGACGGGAAGT
ATCCAGCTCGACCAAGCTGGCCGCGTCGAGTGAAGACGAAAGGGCCTCGTGATACGCCTATTTTTATAGG
TTAATGTCATGATAATAATGGTTTCTTAGACGTCAGGTGGCACTTTTCGGGGAAATGTGCGCGGAACCCC
TATTTGTTTATTTTTCTAAATACATTCAAATATGTATCCGCTCATGAGACAATAACCCTGATAAATGCTT
CAATAATATTGAAAAAGGAAGAGTATGAGTATTCAACATTTCCGTGTCGCCCTTATTCCCTTTTTTGCGG
CATTTTGCCTTCCTGTTTTTGCTCACCCAGAAACGCTGGTGAAAGTAAAAGATGCTGAAGATCAGTTGGG
TGCACGAGTGGGTTACATCGAACTGGATCTCAACAGCGGTAAGATCCTTGAGAGTTTTCGCCCCGAAGAA
CGTTTTCCAATGATGAGCACTTTTAAAGTTCTGCTATGTGGCGCGGTATTATCCCGTGTTGACGCCGGGC
AAGAGCAACTCGGTCGCCGCATACACTATTCTCAGAATGACTTGGTTGAGTACTCACCAGTCACAGAAAA
GCATCTTACGGATGGCATGACAGTAAGAGAATTATGCAGTGCTGCCATAACCATGAGTGATAACACTGCG
GCCAACTTACTTCTGACAACGATCGGAGGACCGAAGGAGCTAACCGCTTTTTTGCACAACATGGGGGATC
ATGTAACTCGCCTTGATCGTTGGGAACCGGAGCTGAATGAAGCCATACCAAACGACGAGCGTGACACCAC
GATGCCTGTAGCAATGGCAACAACGTTGCGCAAACTATTAACTGGCGAACTACTTACTCTAGCTTCCCGG
CAACAATTAATAGACTGGATGGAGGCGGATAAAGTTGCAGGACCACTTCTGCGCTCGGCCCTTCCGGCTG
GCTGGTTTATTGCTGATAAATCTGGAGCCGGTGAGCGTGGGTCTCGCGGTATCATTGCAGCACTGGGGCC
AGATGGTAAGCCCTCCCGTATCGTAGTTATCTACACGACGGGGAGTCAGGCAACTATGGATGAACGAAAT
AGACAGATCGCTGAGATAGGTGCCTCACTGATTAAGCATTGGTAACTGTCAGACCAAGTTTACTCATATA
TACTTTAGATTGATTTAAAACTTCATTTTTAATTTAAAAGGATCTAGGTGAAGATCCTTTTTGATAATCT
CATGACCAAAATCCCTTAACGTGAGTTTTCGTTCCACTGAGCGTCAGACCCCGTAGAAAAGATCAAAGGA
TCTTCTTGAGATCCTTTTTTTCTGCGCGTAATCTGCTGCTTGCAAACAAAAAAACCACCGCTACCAGCGG
TGGTTTGTTTGCCGGATCAAGAGCTACCAACTCTTTTTCCGAAGGTAACTGGCTTCAGCAGAGCGCAGAT
ACCAAATACTGTTCTTCTAGTGTAGCCGTAGTTAGGCCACCACTTCAAGAACTCTGTAGCACCGCCTACA
TACCTCGCTCTGCTAATCCTGTTACCAGTGGCTGCTGCCAGTGGCGATAAGTCGTGTCTTACCGGGTTGG
ACTCAAGACGATAGTTACCGGATAAGGCGCAGCGGTCGGGCTGAACGGGGGGTTCGTGCACACAGCCCAG
CTTGGAGCGAACGACCTACACCGAACTGAGATACCTACAGCGTGAGCTATGAGAAAGCGCCACGCTTCCC
GAAGGGAGAAAGGCGGACAGGTATCCGGTAAGCGGCAGGGTCGGAACAGGAGAGCGCACGAGGGAGCTTC
CAGGGGGAAACGCCTGGTATCTTTATAGTCCTGTCGGGTTTCGCCACCTCTGACTTGAGCGTCGATTTTT
GTGATGCTCGTCAGGGGGGCGGAGCCTATGGAAAAACGCCAGCAACGCGGCCTTTTTACGGTTCCTGGCC
TTTTGCTGGCCTTTTGCTCACATGTTCTTTCCTGCGTTATCCCCTGATTCTGTGGATAACCGTATTACCG
CCTTTGAGTGAGCTGATACCGCTCGCCGCAGCCGAACGACCGAGCGCAGCGAGTCAGTGAGCGAGGAAGC
GGAAG
