>Addgene plasmid #202988 | Salsa-BC147-P2E3 | depositor partial sequence | sequence record 393861 | BC147
AATCGAGCGT
